Addgene plasmid #113753: pENTR-R4R3-2xmRuby-N
Purpose: Gateway multi-site entry clone for second position 2x mRuby (N-terminal tag). Introduced into the genome via homology-directed repair after an LR reaction with homology sequences.
Depositing lab: Magdalena Bezanilla. Depositing organization: Dartmouth College and Medical School. Publication: Efficient and modular CRISPR-Cas9 vector system for Physcomitrella patens. Mallett DR, Chang M, Cheng X, Bezanilla M. Plant Direct. 2019 Sep 12;3(9):e00168. doi: 10.1002/pld3.168. eCollection 2019 Sep. PubMed 31523744.
Backbone
  Vector backbone: pDONR221-P4rP3r
  Backbone manufacturer: Invitrogen
  Backbone size w/o insert (bp): 2540
  Vector type: CRISPR ; Gateway Entry Vector
Growth in bacteria
  Bacterial resistance: Kanamycin, 50 μg/mL
  Growth temperature: 37°C
  Growth strain: DH5alpha
  Copy number: High Copy
Gene/Insert
  Gene/Insert name: mRuby2-mRuby2
  Insert size (bp): 1437
  Tag / fusion protein: 2xmRuby2 (N terminal on insert)
  Cloning method: Gateway Cloning
  Sequencing primers: 5′ M13 Forward; 3′ M13 Reverse
Terms and licenses: Academic/Nonprofit Terms; Industry Terms: Not Available to Industry
Depositor comments: Second position vector for three-way Gateway LR reaction to insert N-terminal mRuby2-mRuby2 at your locus of interest (stop codon removed).
How to cite: pENTR-R4R3-2xmRuby-N was a gift from Magdalena Bezanilla (Addgene plasmid # 113753 ; http://n2t.net/addgene:113753 ; RRID:Addgene_113753)
