[The description below was written by a language model from this plasmid's Addgene catalogue record and pLannotate feature annotations shown in this document.]
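Description:
pENTR-R4R3-2xmRuby-N is a Gateway MultiSite entry clone built on the Invitrogen pDONR221-P4rP3r backbone. It is the second-position (middle) module in a modular CRISPR-Cas9 vector system developed for the moss Physcomitrella patens. The sequenced plasmid is about 4.1 kb. It is propagated in E. coli at high copy from a ColE1/pUC-type origin and selected with kanamycin through an aminoglycoside phosphotransferase (KanR) gene. The remaining annotated backbone elements are typical of pDONR-derived vectors. They include rrnB T1 and T2 terminators upstream of the cloning region, which insulate the insert from read-through transcription, a T7 promoter, and small lacI and lacZα fragments. M13 forward and reverse sites are listed for sequencing.

The payload is a tandem fusion of two copies of mRuby2, a red fluorescent protein derived from Entacmaea quadricolor. The two coding sequences sit head to tail with only a short junction between them, and the stop codon has been removed so that the tag reads through into a downstream coding sequence. No promoter drives the cassette in this plasmid, because expression is meant to come from the endogenous locus after integration. The insert is flanked by attR-type recombination sites. The automated annotation labels the left site attR1 overlapping an attB4 core, which is most consistent with the attR4 site implied by the plasmid name, and labels the right site attR3. In a three-way LR reaction, this module is joined between first- and third-position entry clones carrying homology sequences. The result is a donor template that places 2xmRuby2 at the N-terminus of a gene of interest by homology-directed repair following Cas9 cleavage.
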