Features (pLannotate 1.2.2; 12 found; start..end, strand, type, name):
    121..213     +  CDS            lacI (fragment): lac repressor; lacI; The lac repressor binds to the lac operator to inhibit transcription in E. coli. This inhibition can be relieved by adding lactose or isopropyl-β-D-thiogalactopyranoside (IPTG).
    268..295     -  terminator     rrnB T2 terminator: transcription terminator T2 from the E. coli rrnB gene
    427..470     +  terminator     rrnB T1 terminator: Escherichia coli rrnB; transcription terminator T1 from the E. coli rrnB gene
    517..553     -  CDS            lacZα (fragment): LacZα fragment of β-galactosidase; lacZ fragment
    603..722     -  protein_bind   attR1: mutant version of attR; recombination site for the Gateway® LR reaction LR Clonase™
    706..726     -  protein_bind   attB4: mutant version of attB; core recombination site for the Gateway® BP reaction BP Clonase™
    735..1445    +  CDS            mRuby2: mRuby2 is a basic (constitutively fluorescent) red fluorescent protein published in 2012, derived from Entacmaea quadricolor. It has moderate acid sensitivity.
   1452..2162    +  CDS            mRuby2: mRuby2 is a basic (constitutively fluorescent) red fluorescent protein published in 2012, derived from Entacmaea quadricolor. It has moderate acid sensitivity.
   2164..2287    +  protein_bind   attR3: mutant version of attR; recombination site for the Gateway® LR reaction LR Clonase™
   2343..2361    -  promoter       T7 promoter: promoter for bacteriophage T7 RNA polymerase
   2495..3304    +  CDS            KanR: aminoglycoside phosphotransferase; aph(3')-Ia; confers resistance to kanamycin in bacteria or G418 (Geneticin®) in eukaryotes
   3451..4039    +  rep_origin     ori: high-copy-number ColE1/pMB1/pBR322/pUC origin of replication
>Addgene plasmid #113753 | pENTR-R4R3-2xmRuby-N | addgene full sequence | sequence record 238965 | Addgene NGS Result
CTTTCCTGCGTTATCCCCTGATTCTGTGGATAACCGTATTACCGCCTTTGAGTGAGCTGATACCGCTCGC
CGCAGCCGAACGACCGAGCGCAGCGAGTCAGTGAGCGAGGAAGCGGAAGAGCGCCCAATACGCAAACCGC
CTCTCCCCGCGCGTTGGCCGATTCATTAATGCAGCTGGCACGACAGGTTTCCCGACTGGAAAGCGGGCAG
TGAGCGCAACGCAATTAATACGCGTACCGCTAGCCAGGAAGAGTTTGTAGAAACGCAAAAAGGCCATCCG
TCAGGATGGCCTTCTGCTTAGTTTGATGCCTGGCAGTTTATGGCGGGCGTCCTGCCCGCCACCCTCCGGG
CCGTTGCTTCACAACGTTCAAATCCGCTCCCGGCGGATTTGTCCTACTCAGGAGAGCGTTCACCGACAAA
CAACAGATAAAACGAAAGGCCCAGTCTTCCGACTGAGCCTTTCGTTTTATTTGATGCCTGGCAGTTCCCT
ACTCTCGCGTTAACGCTAGCATGGATGTTTTCCCAGTCACGACGTTGTAAAACGACGGCCAGTCTTAAGC
TCGGGCCCCTACAGGTCACTAATACCATCTAAGTAGTTGATTCATAGTGACTGGATATGTTGTGTTTTAC
AGTATTATGTAGTCTGTTTTTTATGCAAAATCTAATTTAATATATTGATATTTATATCATTTTACGTTTC
TCGTTCAACTTTTCTATACAAAGTTGAAGGATCCATGGTGAGCAAGGGCGAGGAGCTGATCAAGGAAAAT
ATGCGTATGAAGGTGGTCATGGAAGGTTCGGTCAACGGCCACCAATTCAAATGCACAGGTGAAGGAGAAG
GCAATCCGTACATGGGAACTCAAACCATGAGGATCAAAGTCATCGAGGGAGGACCCCTGCCATTTGCCTT
TGACATTCTTGCCACGTCGTTCATGTATGGCAGCCGTACTTTTATCAAGTACCCGAAAGGCATTCCTGAT
TTCTTTAAACAGTCCTTTCCTGAGGGTTTTACTTGGGAAAGAGTTACGAGATACGAAGATGGTGGAGTCG
TCACCGTCATGCAGGACACCAGCCTTGAGGATGGCTGTCTCGTTTACCACGTCCAAGTCAGAGGGGTAAA
CTTTCCCTCCAATGGTCCCGTGATGCAGAAGAAGACCAAGGGTTGGGAGCCTAATACAGAGATGATGTAT
CCAGCAGATGGTGGTCTGAGGGGATACACTCATATGGCACTGAAAGTTGATGGTGGTGGCCATCTGTCTT
GCTCTTTCGTAACAACTTACAGGTCAAAAAAGACCGTCGGGAACATCAAGATGCCCGGTATCCATGCCGT
TGATCACCGCCTGGAAAGGTTAGAGGAAAGTGACAATGAAATGTTCGTAGTACAACGCGAACACGCAGTT
GCCAAGTTCGCCGGGCTTGGTGGTGGCATGGACGAGCTGTACAAGAGATCCATGGTGAGCAAGGGCGAGG
AGCTGATCAAGGAAAATATGCGTATGAAGGTGGTCATGGAAGGTTCGGTCAACGGCCACCAATTCAAATG
CACAGGTGAAGGAGAAGGCAATCCGTACATGGGAACTCAAACCATGAGGATCAAAGTCATCGAGGGAGGA
CCCCTGCCATTTGCCTTTGACATTCTTGCCACGTCGTTCATGTATGGCAGCCGTACTTTTATCAAGTACC
CGAAAGGCATTCCTGATTTCTTTAAACAGTCCTTTCCTGAGGGTTTTACTTGGGAAAGAGTTACGAGATA
CGAAGATGGTGGAGTCGTCACCGTCATGCAGGACACCAGCCTTGAGGATGGCTGTCTCGTTTACCACGTC
CAAGTCAGAGGGGTAAACTTTCCCTCCAATGGTCCCGTGATGCAGAAGAAGACCAAGGGTTGGGAGCCTA
ATACAGAGATGATGTATCCAGCAGATGGTGGTCTGAGGGGATACACTCATATGGCACTGAAAGTTGATGG
TGGTGGCCATCTGTCTTGCTCTTTCGTAACAACTTACAGGTCAAAAAAGACCGTCGGGAACATCAAGATG
CCCGGTATCCATGCCGTTGATCACCGCCTGGAAAGGTTAGAGGAAAGTGACAATGAAATGTTCGTAGTAC
AACGCGAACACGCAGTTGCCAAGTTCGCCGGGCTTGGTGGTGGCATGGACGAGCTGTACAAGACAACTTT
GTATAATAAAGTTGAACGAGAAACGTAAAATGATATAAATATCAATATATTAAATTAGATTTTGCATAAA
AAACAGACTACATAATACTGTAAAACACAACATATCCAGTCACTATGAATCAACTACTTAGATGGTATTA
GTGACCTGTACTGCAGGGCGGCCGCGATATCCCCTATAGTGAGTCGTATTACATGGTCATAGCTGTTTCC
TGGCAGCTCTGGCCCGTGTCTCAAAATCTCTGATGTTACATTGCACAAGATAAAAATATATCATCATGAA
CAATAAAACTGTCTGCTTACATAAACAGTAATACAAGGGGTGTTATGAGCCATATTCAACGGGAAACGTC
GAGGCCGCGATTAAATTCCAACATGGATGCTGATTTATATGGGTATAAATGGGCTCGCGATAATGTCGGG
CAATCAGGTGCGACAATCTATCGCTTGTATGGGAAGCCCGATGCGCCAGAGTTGTTTCTGAAACATGGCA
AAGGTAGCGTTGCCAATGATGTTACAGATGAGATGGTCAGACTAAACTGGCTGACGGAATTTATGCCTCT
TCCGACCATCAAGCATTTTATCCGTACTCCTGATGATGCATGGTTACTCACCACTGCGATCCCCGGAAAA
ACAGCATTCCAGGTATTAGAAGAATATCCTGATTCAGGTGAAAATATTGTTGATGCGCTGGCAGTGTTCC
TGCGCCGGTTGCATTCGATTCCTGTTTGTAATTGTCCTTTTAACAGCGATCGCGTATTTCGTCTCGCTCA
GGCGCAATCACGAATGAATAACGGTTTGGTTGATGCGAGTGATTTTGATGACGAGCGTAATGGCTGGCCT
GTTGAACAAGTCTGGAAAGAAATGCATAAACTTTTGCCATTCTCACCGGATTCAGTCGTCACTCATGGTG
ATTTCTCACTTGATAACCTTATTTTTGACGAGGGGAAATTAATAGGTTGTATTGATGTTGGACGAGTCGG
AATCGCAGACCGATACCAGGATCTTGCCATCCTATGGAACTGCCTCGGTGAGTTTTCTCCTTCATTACAG
AAACGGCTTTTTCAAAAATATGGTATTGATAATCCTGATATGAATAAATTGCAGTTTCATTTGATGCTCG
ATGAGTTTTTCTAATCAGAATTGGTTAATTGGTTGTAACACTGGCAGAGCATTACGCTGACTTGACGGGA
CGGCGCAAGCTCATGACCAAAATCCCTTAACGTGAGTTACGCGTCGTTCCACTGAGCGTCAGACCCCGTA
GAAAAGATCAAAGGATCTTCTTGAGATCCTTTTTTTCTGCGCGTAATCTGCTGCTTGCAAACAAAAAAAC
CACCGCTACCAGCGGTGGTTTGTTTGCCGGATCAAGAGCTACCAACTCTTTTTCCGAAGGTAACTGGCTT
CAGCAGAGCGCAGATACCAAATACTGTTCTTCTAGTGTAGCCGTAGTTAGGCCACCACTTCAAGAACTCT
GTAGCACCGCCTACATACCTCGCTCTGCTAATCCTGTTACCAGTGGCTGCTGCCAGTGGCGATAAGTCGT
GTCTTACCGGGTTGGACTCAAGACGATAGTTACCGGATAAGGCGCAGCGGTCGGGCTGAACGGGGGGTTC
GTGCACACAGCCCAGCTTGGAGCGAACGACCTACACCGAACTGAGATACCTACAGCGTGAGCTATGAGAA
AGCGCCACGCTTCCCGAAGGGAGAAAGGCGGACAGGTATCCGGTAAGCGGCAGGGTCGGAACAGGAGAGC
GCACGAGGGAGCTTCCAGGGGGAAACGCCTGGTATCTTTATAGTCCTGTCGGGTTTCGCCACCTCTGACT
TGAGCGTCGATTTTTGTGATGCTCGTCAGGGGGGCGGAGCCTATGGAAAAACGCCAGCAACGCGGCCTTT
TTACGGTTCCTGGCCTTTTGCTGGCCTTTTGCTCACATGTT
